Addgene plasmid #20588: pWZL Neo Myr Flag PLAU
Depositing lab: William Hahn & Jean Zhao. Depositing organization: Dana-Farber Cancer Institute. Publication: Integrative Genomic Approaches Identify IKBKE as a Breast Cancer Oncogene (Kinase Library Clones). Boehm JS, Zhao JJ, Yao J, Kim SY, Firestein R, Dunn IF, Sjostrom SK, Garraway LA, Weremowicz S, Richardson AL, Greulich H, Stewart CJ, Mulvey LA, Shen RR, Ambrogio L, Hirozane-Kishikawa T, Hill DE, Vidal M, Meyerson M, Grenier JK, Hinkle G, Root DE, Roberts TM, Lander ES, Polyak K, Hahn WC. Cell. 2007 Jun 15. 129(6):1065-1079. 10.1016/j.cell.2007.03.052 PubMed 17574021.
Backbone
  Vector backbone: pWZL-Neo-Myr-Flag-DEST
  Backbone manufacturer: William Hahn Lab (available at Addgene, #15300)
  Vector type: Mammalian Expression, Retroviral
  Selectable markers: Neomycin (select with G418)
Growth in bacteria
  Bacterial resistance: Ampicillin, 100 μg/mL
  Growth temperature: 37°C
  Growth strain: Stbl3
  Growth instructions: Stbl3 cells to prevent recombination.
  Copy number: Unknown
Gene/Insert
  Gene/Insert name: PLAU (alt name: plasminogen activator, urokinase)
  Species: H. sapiens (human)
  GenBank ID: NM_002658
  Entrez Gene: PLAU (a.k.a. ATF, BDPLT5, QPD, UPA, URK, u-PA)
  Tag / fusion protein: Myr (N terminal on backbone); Flag (N terminal on backbone)
  Cloning method: Gateway Cloning
  Sequencing primers: 5′ pWZL-Fwd (GAA CCT CCT CGT TCG ACC); 3′ pWZL-Rev (TTC CGG GCC CTC ACA TTG)
Resource information
  A portion of this plasmid was derived from a plasmid made by: 1-H5
Terms and licenses: Academic/Nonprofit Terms; Industry Terms: Not Available to Industry
Depositor comments: ORFs were cloned into Gateway compatible pEntry vectors. An LR recombination reaction was performed to move the ORF to pWZL-Neo-Myr-Flag DEST such that the ORF would have 5' myristoylation and flag tags. This plasmid is part of a kinase library, and the gene has been verified, but has not been fully sequenced for minor mutations. Please see the following link for plasmids from this article that are not part of the kinase library http://www.addgene.org/pubmed/17574021
How to cite: pWZL Neo Myr Flag PLAU was a gift from William Hahn & Jean Zhao (Addgene plasmid # 20588 ; http://n2t.net/addgene:20588 ; RRID:Addgene_20588)
