[The description below was written by a language model from this plasmid's Addgene catalogue record.]
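Description:
pWZL Neo Myr Flag PLAU is a retroviral mammalian expression plasmid built on the Gateway-compatible pWZL-Neo-Myr-Flag-DEST backbone. It carries the human PLAU open reading frame, which encodes urokinase-type plasminogen activator. In bacteria it is maintained under ampicillin selection and is propagated in a recombination-deficient strain, a common precaution for retroviral vectors because their repeated sequences are prone to rearrangement. In mammalian cells, transduced or transfected populations are selected with G418 through the neomycin resistance marker. No feature table accompanies the record, so the promoter driving the insert, the arrangement of the neomycin cassette, the origin of replication and the copy number are not stated.

The ORF was first cloned into a Gateway entry vector and then moved into the destination vector by an LR recombination reaction. This places it in frame behind two N-terminal elements supplied by the backbone, a myristoylation signal and a Flag epitope. A myristoylation sequence directs lipid modification and membrane targeting of the fusion protein, a strategy often used to promote constitutive activation of signalling proteins. The Flag tag allows detection or immunoprecipitation with standard antibodies.

The construct belongs to a library of myristoylated, Flag-tagged kinase clones assembled for a functional genomics study seeking breast cancer oncogenes, where such clones are delivered by retroviral transduction for stable expression and gain-of-function screening. The depositors note that the identity of the gene was verified but the insert was not fully sequenced, so minor mutations cannot be excluded.
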