>Addgene plasmid #20588 | pWZL Neo Myr Flag PLAU | addgene partial sequence | sequence record 26413 | 20588 with pWZL-Fwd
CTCCTTCTCTAGGCGCCGGCCGGATCCAGAATTCGCCACCATGGGGTCTTCAAAATCTAAACCAAAGGAC
CCCAGCCAGCGCCGGCGCAGGATCCGAGGTTACCTTGACTACAAAGACGATGACGACAAGCAATTGACAA
GTTTGTACAAAAAAGTTGGCATGAGAGCCCTGCTGGCGCGCCTGCTTCTCTGCGTCCTGGTCGTGAGCGA
CTCCAAAGGCAGCAATGAACTTCATCAAGTTCCATCGAACTGTGACTGTCTAAATGGAGGAACATGTGTG
TCCAACAAGTACTTCTCCAACATTCACTGGTGCAACTGCCCAAAGAAATTCGGAGGGCAGCACTGTGAAA
TAGATAAGTCAAAAACCTGCTATGAGGGGAATGGTCACTTTTACCGAGGAAAGGCCAGCACTGACACCAT
GGGCCGGCCCTGCCTGCCCTGGAACTCTGCCACTGTCCTTCAGCAAACGTACCATGCCCACAGATCTGAT
GCTCTTCAGCTGGGCCTGGGGAAACATAATTACTGCAGGAACCCAGACAACCGGAGGCGACCCTGGTGCT
ATGTGCAGGTGGGCCTAAAGCCGCTTGTCCAAGAGTGCATGGTGCATGACTGCGCAGATGGAAAAAAGCC
CTCCTCTCCTCCAGAAGAATTAAAATTTCAGTGTGGCCAAAAGACTCTGAGGCCCCGCTTTAANATTATT
GGGGGAGAATTCACCACCATCGAGAA
